>Addgene plasmid #44324 | pUC-UAS1B16-Leum | addgene full sequence | sequence record 254298 | Addgene NGS Result
TCGCGCGTTTCGGTGATGACGGTGAAAACCTCTGACACATGCAGCTCCCGGAGACGGTCACAGCTTGTCT
GTAAGCGGATGCCGGGAGCAGACAAGCCCGTCAGGGCGCGTCAGCGGGTGTTGGCGGGTGTCGGGGCTGG
CTTAACTATGCGGCATCAGAGCAGATTGTACTGAGAGTGCACCATATGCGGTGTGAAATACCGCACAGAT
GCGTAAGGAGAAAATACCGCATCAGGCGCCATTCGCCATTCAGGCTGCGCAACTGTTGGGAAGGGCGATC
GGTGCGGGCCTCTTCGCTATTACGCCAGCTGGCGAAAGGGGGATGTGCTGCAAGGCGATTAAGTTGGGTA
ACGCCAGGGTTTTCCCAGTCACGACGTTGTAAAACGACGGCCAGTTTCGAACTGCAGTTGAATTCCTGAG
GTGTCTCACAAGTGCCGTGCAGTCCCGCCCCCACTTGCTTCTCTTTGTGTGTAGTGTACGTACATTATCG
AGACCGTTGTTCCCGCCCACCTCGATCCGGTCTAGACTGAGGTGTCTCACAAGTGCCGTGCAGTCCCGCC
CCCACTTGCTTCTCTTTGTGTGTAGTGTACGTACATTATCGAGACCGTTGTTCCCGCCCACCTCGATCCG
GGGATCCCTGAGGTGTCTCACAAGTGCCGTGCAGTCCCGCCCCCACTTGCTTCTCTTTGTGTGTAGTGTA
CGTACATTATCGAGACCGTTGTTCCCGCCCACCTCGATCCGGGTCGACCTGAGGTGTCTCACAAGTGCCG
TGCAGTCCCGCCCCCACTTGCTTCTCTTTGTGTGTAGTGTACGTACATTATCGAGACCGTTGTTCCCGCC
CACCTCGATCCGGGAGCTCCTGAGGTGTCTCACAAGTGCCGTGCAGTCCCGCCCCCACTTGCTTCTCTTT
GTGTGTAGTGTACGTACATTATCGAGACCGTTGTTCCCGCCCACCTCGATCCGGTCTAGACTGAGGTGTC
TCACAAGTGCCGTGCAGTCCCGCCCCCACTTGCTTCTCTTTGTGTGTAGTGTACGTACATTATCGAGACC
GTTGTTCCCGCCCACCTCGATCCGGGGATCCCTGAGGTGTCTCACAAGTGCCGTGCAGTCCCGCCCCCAC
TTGCTTCTCTTTGTGTGTAGTGTACGTACATTATCGAGACCGTTGTTCCCGCCCACCTCGATCCGGGTCG
ACCTGAGGTGTCTCACAAGTGCCGTGCAGTCCCGCCCCCACTTGCTTCTCTTTGTGTGTAGTGTACGTAC
ATTATCGAGACCGTTGTTCCCGCCCACCTCGATCCGGGCATGCGGTACCCGAATTCCTGAGGTGTCTCAC
AAGTGCCGTGCAGTCCCGCCCCCACTTGCTTCTCTTTGTGTGTAGTGTACGTACATTATCGAGACCGTTG
TTCCCGCCCACCTCGATCCGGTCTAGACTGAGGTGTCTCACAAGTGCCGTGCAGTCCCGCCCCCACTTGC
TTCTCTTTGTGTGTAGTGTACGTACATTATCGAGACCGTTGTTCCCGCCCACCTCGATCCGGGGATCCCT
GAGGTGTCTCACAAGTGCCGTGCAGTCCCGCCCCCACTTGCTTCTCTTTGTGTGTAGTGTACGTACATTA
TCGAGACCGTTGTTCCCGCCCACCTCGATCCGGGTCGACCTGAGGTGTCTCACAAGTGCCGTGCAGTCCC
GCCCCCACTTGCTTCTCTTTGTGTGTAGTGTACGTACATTATCGAGACCGTTGTTCCCGCCCACCTCGAT
CCGGGAGCTCCTGAGGTGTCTCACAAGTGCCGTGCAGTCCCGCCCCCACTTGCTTCTCTTTGTGTGTAGT
GTACGTACATTATCGAGACCGTTGTTCCCGCCCACCTCGATCCGGTCTAGACTGAGGTGTCTCACAAGTG
CCGTGCAGTCCCGCCCCCACTTGCTTCTCTTTGTGTGTAGTGTACGTACATTATCGAGACCGTTGTTCCC
GCCCACCTCGATCCGGGGATCCCTGAGGTGTCTCACAAGTGCCGTGCAGTCCCGCCCCCACTTGCTTCTC
TTTGTGTGTAGTGTACGTACATTATCGAGACCGTTGTTCCCGCCCACCTCGATCCGGGTCGACCTGAGGT
GTCTCACAAGTGCCGTGCAGTCCCGCCCCCACTTGCTTCTCTTTGTGTGTAGTGTACGTACATTATCGAG
ACCGTTGTTCCCGCCCACCTCGATCCGGGCATGCACTGATCACGGGCAAAAGTGCGTATATATACAAGAG
CGTTTGCCAGCCACAGATTTTCACTCCACACACCACATCACACATACAACCACACACATCCACAATGGAA
CCCGAAACTAAAAGCTTCAGGCGCGCCATCATGGTCATAGCTGTTTCCTGTGTGAAATTGTTATCCGCTC
ACAATTCCACACAACATACGAGCCGGAAGCATAAAGTGTAAAGCCTGGGGTGCCTAATGAGTGAGCTAAC
TCACATTAATTGCGTTGCGCTCACTGCCCGCTTTCCAGTCGGGAAACCTGTCGTGCCAGCTGCATTAATG
AATCGGCCAACGCGCGGGGAGAGGCGGTTTGCGTATTGGGCGCTCTTCCGCTTCCTCGCTCACTGACTCG
CTGCGCTCGGTCGTTCGGCTGCGGCGAGCGGTATCAGCTCACTCAAAGGCGGTAATACGGTTATCCACAG
AATCAGGGGATAACGCAGGAAAGAACATGTGAGCAAAAGGCCAGCAAAAGGCCAGGAACCGTAAAAAGGC
CGCGTTGCTGGCGTTTTTCCATAGGCTCCGCCCCCCTGACGAGCATCACAAAAATCGACGCTCAAGTCAG
AGGTGGCGAAACCCGACAGGACTATAAAGATACCAGGCGTTTCCCCCTGGAAGCTCCCTCGTGCGCTCTC
CTGTTCCGACCCTGCCGCTTACCGGATACCTGTCCGCCTTTCTCCCTTCGGGAAGCGTGGCGCTTTCTCA
TAGCTCACGCTGTAGGTATCTCAGTTCGGTGTAGGTCGTTCGCTCCAAGCTGGGCTGTGTGCACGAACCC
CCCGTTCAGCCCGACCGCTGCGCCTTATCCGGTAACTATCGTCTTGAGTCCAACCCGGTAAGACACGACT
TATCGCCACTGGCAGCAGCCACTGGTAACAGGATTAGCAGAGCGAGGTATGTAGGCGGTGCTACAGAGTT
CTTGAAGTGGTGGCCTAACTACGGCTACACTAGAAGAACAGTATTTGGTATCTGCGCTCTGCTGAAGCCA
GTTACCTTCGGAAAAAGAGTTGGTAGCTCTTGATCCGGCAAACAAACCACCGCTGGTAGCGGTGGTTTTT
TTGTTTGCAAGCAGCAGATTACGCGCAGAAAAAAAGGATCTCAAGAAGATCCTTTGATCTTTTCTACGGG
GTCTGACGCTCAGTGGAACGAAAACTCACGTTAAGGGATTTTGGTCATGAGATTATCAAAAAGGATCTTC
ACCTAGATCCTTTTAAATTAAAAATGAAGTTTTAAATCAATCTAAAGTATATATGAGTAAACTTGGTCTG
ACAGTTACCAATGCTTAATCAGTGAGGCACCTATCTCAGCGATCTGTCTATTTCGTTCATCCATAGTTGC
CTGACTCCCCGTCGTGTAGATAACTACGATACGGGAGGGCTTACCATCTGGCCCCAGTGCTGCAATGATA
CCGCGAGACCCACGCTCACCGGCTCCAGATTTATCAGCAATAAACCAGCCAGCCGGAAGGGCCGAGCGCA
GAAGTGGTCCTGCAACTTTATCCGCCTCCATCCAGTCTATTAATTGTTGCCGGGAAGCTAGAGTAAGTAG
TTCGCCAGTTAATAGTTTGCGCAACGTTGTTGCCATTGCTACAGGCATCGTGGTGTCACGCTCGTCGTTT
GGTATGGCTTCATTCAGCTCCGGTTCCCAACGATCAAGGCGAGTTACATGATCCCCCATGTTGTGCAAAA
AAGCGGTTAGCTCCTTCGGTCCTCCGATCGTTGTCAGAAGTAAGTTGGCCGCAGTGTTATCACTCATGGT
TATGGCAGCACTGCATAATTCTCTTACTGTCATGCCATCCGTAAGATGCTTTTCTGTGACTGGTGAGTAC
TCAACCAAGTCATTCTGAGAATAGTGTATGCGGCGACCGAGTTGCTCTTGCCCGGCGTCAATACGGGATA
ATACCGCGCCACATAGCAGAACTTTAAAAGTGCTCATCATTGGAAAACGTTCTTCGGGGCGAAAACTCTC
AAGGATCTTACCGCTGTTGAGATCCAGTTCGATGTAACCCACTCGTGCACCCAACTGATCTTCAGCATCT
TTTACTTTCACCAGCGTTTCTGGGTGAGCAAAAACAGGAAGGCAAAATGCCGCAAAAAAGGGAATAAGGG
CGACACGGAAATGTTGAATACTCATACTCTTCCTTTTTCAATATTATTGAAGCATTTATCAGGGTTATTG
TCTCATGAGCGGATACATATTTGAATGTATTTAGAAAAATAAACAAATAGGGGTTCCGCGCACATTTCCC
CGAAAAGTGCCACCTGACGTCTAAGAAACCATTATTATCATGACATTAACCTATAAAAATAGGCGTATCA
CGAGGCCCTTTCGTC
Features (pLannotate 1.2.2; 10 found; start..end, strand, type, name):
    137..236     +  misc_feature   bom (fragment): basis of mobility region from pBR322
    242..395     -  CDS            lacZα (fragment): LacZα fragment of β-galactosidase; lacZ fragment
   2368..2384    -  protein_bind   lac operator: The lac repressor binds to the lac operator to inhibit transcription in E. coli. This inhibition can be relieved by adding lactose or isopropyl-β-D-thiogalactopyranoside (IPTG). lac repressor encoded by lacI
   2392..2422    -  promoter       lac promoter: promoter for the E. coli lac operon
   2437..2458    -  protein_bind   CAP binding site: CAP binding activates transcription in the presence of cAMP. E. coli catabolite activator protein
   2471..2563    -  CDS            lacI (fragment): lac repressor; lacI; The lac repressor binds to the lac operator to inhibit transcription in E. coli. This inhibition can be relieved by adding lactose or isopropyl-β-D-thiogalactopyranoside (IPTG).
   2746..3334    -  rep_origin     ori: high-copy-number ColE1/pMB1/pBR322/pUC origin of replication
   3505..4365    -  CDS            AmpR: β-lactamase; bla; confers resistance to ampicillin, carbenicillin, and related antibiotics
   4366..4470    -  promoter       AmpR promoter: bla
   4565..35      +  CDS            rop (fragment) (across the origin): Rop protein, which maintains plasmids at low copy number; rop
