[The description below was written by a language model from this plasmid's Addgene catalogue record and pLannotate feature annotations shown in this document.]
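Description:
pUC-UAS1B16-Leum is a 4,565 bp pUC19-based cloning plasmid that stores a synthetic hybrid promoter for the oleaginous yeast Yarrowia lipolytica. It is propagated in E. coli through the high-copy ColE1/pUC origin and selected with ampicillin via the β-lactamase (AmpR) gene and its native promoter. The feature table detects only backbone elements: the lac promoter, lac operator and CAP binding site, a lacZα fragment, and short remnants annotated as lacI, bom and rop. The region of about 2 kb between the lacZα fragment and the lac operator is unannotated. It corresponds in position and size to the 1,942 bp insert, which interrupts the pUC19 polylinker region.

The insert is the UAS1B16-Leum promoter. According to the depositor's notes, a 140 bp minimal leucine promoter (Leum) taken from plasmid pMCSCen1 was first cloned into pUC19, and a UAS1B upstream activating sequence oligonucleotide was then placed in front of it. The construct name implies sixteen tandem UAS1B copies fused to this core element, although the record does not describe the later assembly steps. The promoter is flanked by intact BstBI and AscI sites, so it can be excised as a cassette and transferred into a yeast expression vector. The plasmid carries no yeast origin, yeast marker or downstream reporter gene in the annotated features, so it functions as a promoter-part repository rather than an expression vector in its own right. It comes from work on tuning gene expression strength in Y. lipolytica by combining upstream activating elements with minimal core promoters.
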