Addgene plasmid #44324: pUC-UAS1B16-Leum
Depositing lab: Hal Alper. Depositing organization: University of Texas at Austin. Publication: Tuning gene expression in Yarrowia lipolytica by a hybrid promoter approach. Blazeck J, Liu L, Redden H, Alper H. Appl Environ Microbiol. 2011 Nov;77(22):7905-14. doi: 10.1128/AEM.05763-11. Epub 2011 Sep 16. PubMed 21926196.
Backbone
  Vector backbone: pUC19
  Backbone size w/o insert (bp): 2623
  Total vector size (bp): 4565
  Modifications to backbone: None
  Vector type: Bacterial Expression, Synthetic Biology
Growth in bacteria
  Bacterial resistance: Ampicillin, 100 μg/mL
  Growth temperature: 37°C
  Growth strain: DH10B
  Copy number: High Copy
Gene/Insert
  Gene/Insert name: UAS1B16-Leum promoter
  Species: Yarrowia lipolytica
  Insert size (bp): 1942
  Mutation: N/A
  Promoter: UAS1B16-Leum
  Cloning method: Restriction Enzyme; 5′ cloning site BstBI (not destroyed); 3′ cloning site AscI (not destroyed)
  Sequencing primers: 5′ m13_forward20_primer; 3′ m13_reverse_primer
Terms and licenses: Academic/Nonprofit Terms; Industry Terms: Not Available to Industry
Depositor comments: A 140-bp minimal leucine promoter, Leum, from plasmid pMCSCen1 that was inserted into pUC19 with SphI/HindIII to form pUC-Leum. A UAS1B oligonucleotide was then inserted into pUC-Leum with SalI-HF/SphI-HF to form pUC-UAS1B1-Leum-No5′3′.
How to cite: pUC-UAS1B16-Leum was a gift from Hal Alper (Addgene plasmid # 44324 ; http://n2t.net/addgene:44324 ; RRID:Addgene_44324)
